>Addgene plasmid #241039 | pDMJ2-SARS-CoV-2-Spike (B.1-2b) | addgene full sequence | sequence record 486165 | Addgene NGS Result
ATGTTCGTGTTTCTGGTTCTTCTTCCCCTGGTGTCTAGTCAGTGCGTCAACTTGACTACGCGAACACAGC
TGCCCCCAGCCTACACCAATTCCTTTACACGAGGCGTCTACTATCCCGACAAGGTGTTCCGAAGCAGTGT
TTTGCACTCCACGCAGGACCTTTTCTTGCCCTTCTTCTCAAATGTGACTTGGTTTCATGCAATACACGTA
TCCGGGACTAATGGCACTAAGAGATTCGACAATCCCGTGTTGCCTTTTAACGACGGCGTGTATTTTGCCA
GTACAGAAAAGAGCAATATTATCCGGGGATGGATCTTCGGCACGACTCTGGATAGTAAAACACAATCCCT
GCTGATCGTGAATAATGCGACAAACGTCGTCATAAAAGTCTGCGAGTTCCAGTTCTGCAACGACCCTTTC
CTCGGGGTGTATTACCATAAGAACAATAAATCTTGGATGGAAAGTGAGTTTCGCGTGTACTCCAGTGCAA
ATAACTGTACTTTTGAGTACGTAAGCCAGCCTTTCCTGATGGACCTCGAAGGGAAACAGGGGAACTTTAA
GAACCTGCGCGAATTCGTGTTCAAGAACATCGACGGTTATTTTAAAATATACAGCAAGCACACCCCTATT
AACCTGGTGAGAGATTTGCCACAAGGTTTTAGCGCCCTGGAACCCCTCGTGGACCTTCCTATCGGCATCA
ACATCACGCGCTTCCAAACTCTGCTCGCACTGCATCGGTCTTATCTGACCCCTGGAGATTCATCCTCAGG
ATGGACCGCGGGTGCTGCTGCATATTATGTGGGATATCTGCAGCCTAGGACCTTCCTGCTCAAATACAAC
GAGAACGGCACCATCACTGACGCTGTTGATTGCGCGCTGGACCCATTGTCTGAAACCAAATGCACACTGA
AAAGCTTCACAGTCGAGAAGGGCATTTACCAGACGAGCAACTTCAGAGTTCAGCCCACAGAGAGCATCGT
TCGCTTCCCCAACATTACCAATTTGTGCCCATTCGGAGAGGTCTTTAACGCAACTACCTTTGCCAGTGTT
TACGCCTGGAACAGGAAACGGATATCCAATTGCGTGGCCGATTACAGCGTACTGTACAATAGTGCTAGCT
TTTCAACCTTTAAATGCTACGGTGTCTCCCCTACGAAGCTGAATGATCTGTGCTTTACTAATGTCTATGC
GGACAGCTTCGTTATTAGAGGTGACGAGGTCCGCCAAATCGCCCCAGGGCAGACTGGAAAGATAGCCGAC
TACAATTACAAACTGCCAGATGATTTCACCGGCTGCGTCATCGCCTGGAACTCCAATAACCTCGATAGTA
AAGTGGGCGGCAATTACAACTATCTCTATAGGCTGTTTCGAAAGAGCAACCTGAAACCTTTTGAGCGGGA
CATTTCAACAGAGATCTACCAGGCCGGAAGCACCCCCTGCAACGGGGTCGAGGGGTTCAATTGTTACTTC
CCGCTGCAACGGTATGGATTTCAGCCGACTAACGGCGTTGGCTATCAGCCATATCGGGTGGTGGTGCTGT
CATTTGAGCTGCTTCATGCGCCTGCTACAGTATGTGGGCCTAAAAAGTCTACCAATCTGGTGAAAAATAA
GTGCGTGAACTTCAACTTCAATGGCCTCACCGGGACAGGCGTGTTGACAGAATCCAATAAGAAATTCCTG
CCATTCCAGCAGTTCGGCAGGGATATCGCAGACACGACCGATGCGGTGCGAGATCCCCAGACATTGGAGA
TTCTGGACATTACTCCTTGTTCTTTTGGAGGAGTGAGTGTTATTACTCCCGGCACAAATACCTCAAATCA
AGTCGCTGTGCTGTATCAAGGTGTAAACTGTACCGAGGTCCCCGTGGCTATTCACGCCGACCAGCTGACC
CCAACATGGCGGGTATACAGCACCGGTTCTAATGTATTCCAGACCAGAGCCGGCTGCCTCATTGGAGCCG
AGCATGTGAACAACTCTTATGAATGTGATATACCGATTGGAGCAGGTATCTGCGCCTCTTATCAGACCCA
GACAAATAGCCCCAGAAGGGCTAGGAGCGTGGCCTCCCAGTCCATAATCGCCTATACAATGTCACTGGGG
GCTGAAAATTCAGTGGCATACAGTAACAACTCTATCGCTATCCCCACAAATTTTACCATCTCTGTGACTA
CAGAGATCCTGCCAGTGTCTATGACTAAAACCTCCGTGGACTGTACCATGTACATCTGTGGTGATAGCAC
CGAATGTTCCAACCTGCTCCTGCAGTACGGCAGCTTCTGCACACAGCTGAATAGGGCACTGACAGGAATC
GCCGTCGAACAGGATAAGAACACTCAGGAGGTGTTTGCGCAGGTTAAGCAGATTTACAAGACGCCACCAA
TCAAGGACTTCGGTGGGTTCAATTTCTCTCAAATTCTGCCTGATCCTTCTAAGCCATCTAAGCGGAGCTT
TATAGAGGATTTGCTCTTTAATAAGGTGACCCTCGCCGATGCTGGATTTATTAAGCAGTATGGCGACTGT
TTGGGAGACATTGCTGCTCGCGATCTGATATGTGCCCAGAAATTCAACGGGCTGACCGTACTCCCACCGC
TGCTCACTGATGAGATGATCGCACAATATACCAGCGCCCTGCTGGCCGGCACTATTACATCCGGCTGGAC
GTTCGGAGCAGGAGCCGCACTGCAAATACCTTTTGCCATGCAGATGGCATATCGCTTCAATGGGATCGGG
GTGACCCAGAACGTCCTGTACGAAAACCAGAAACTTATCGCTAACCAGTTCAATTCCGCCATTGGTAAAA
TCCAGGACAGCTTGAGTTCCACAGCCAGCGCCCTCGGGAAATTGCAAGATGTAGTCAATCAGAATGCACA
AGCCCTGAATACTCTCGTCAAGCAACTGTCATCCAACTTCGGTGCTATATCCTCCGTGCTGAATGATATC
CTTAGTAGATTGGATAAGGTGGAGGCAGAAGTCCAGATCGACCGGCTTATTACTGGAAGGCTGCAGAGTC
TGCAGACGTACGTCACGCAGCAGCTTATCAGAGCCGCCGAGATTAGAGCATCTGCGAATCTGGCTGCTAC
AAAGATGAGTGAATGCGTGCTCGGGCAATCAAAGCGGGTCGACTTTTGTGGGAAGGGGTACCACCTCATG
AGCTTCCCCCAATCCGCCCCACATGGCGTTGTGTTCCTGCATGTTACTTACGTTCCCGCTCAAGAGAAGA
ACTTTACTACCGCTCCGGCGATCTGCCACGACGGTAAGGCACACTTTCCACGCGAAGGCGTCTTTGTTAG
CAATGGAACACACTGGTTTGTTACCCAGAGGAACTTTTATGAGCCCCAGATAATCACAACCGACAACACA
TTCGTATCTGGGAACTGTGACGTAGTTATTGGGATCGTGAACAACACCGTGTACGATCCTCTCCAACCGG
AACTTGACTCTTTCAAGGAGGAACTGGATAAGTACTTTAAGAATCACACCTCACCCGATGTTGACCTCGG
CGACATTTCAGGAATTAATGCTAGCGTGGTGAACATCCAGAAAGAGATTGATAGACTTAACGAAGTGGCC
AAGAACCTCAACGAATCACTTATTGACCTGCAGGAGCTGGGAAAATATGAGCAGTACATTAAATGGCCTT
GGTACATTTGGCTGGGCTTTATAGCAGGCCTGATCGCTATCGTCATGGTGACCATCATGCTTTGTTGTAT
GACTAGCTGCTGCAGCTGCCTCAAGGGCTGTTGTAGCTGCGGCTCTTGCTGTAAATAATGATGAGGATCC
AGATCTGCTGTGCCTTCTAGTTGCCAGCCATCTGTTGTTTGCCCCTCCCCCGTGCCTTCCTTGACCCTGG
AAGGTGCCACTCCCACTGTCCTTTCCTAATAAAATGAGGAAATTGCATCGCATTGTCTGAGTAGGTGTCA
TTCTATTCTGGGGGGTGGGGTGGGGCAGGACAGCAAGGGGGAGGATTGGGAAGACAATAGCAGGCATGCT
GGGGATGCGGTGGGCTCTATGGGTACCCAGGTGCTGAAGAATTGACCCGGTTCCTCCTGGGCCAGAAAGA
AGCAGGCACATCCCCTTCTCTGTGACACACCCTGTCCACGCCCCTGGTTCTTAGTTCCAGCCCCACTCAT
AGGACACTCATAGCTCAGGAGGGCTCCGCCTTCAATCCCACCCGCTAAAGTACTTGGAGCGGTCTCTCCC
TCCCTCATCAGCCCACCAAACCAAACCTAGCCTCCAAGAGTGGGAAGAAATTAAAGCAAGATAGGCTATT
AAGTGCAGAGGGAGAGAAAATGCCTCCAACATGTGAGGAAGTAATGAGAGAAATCATAGAATTTTAAGGC
CATGATTTAAGGCCAATCGGAAAGAACATGTGAGCAAAAGGCCAGCAAAAGGCCAGGAACCGTAAAAAGG
CCGCGTTGCTGGCGTTTTTCCATAGGCTCCGCCCCCCTGACGAGCATCACAAAAATCGACGCTCAAGTCA
GAGGTGGCGAAACCCGACAGGACTATAAAGATACCAGGCGTTTCCCCCTGGAAGCTCCCTCGTGCGCTCT
CCTGTTCCGACCCTGCCGCTTACCGGATACCTGTCCGCCTTTCTCCCTTCGGGAAGCGTGGCGCTTTCTC
ATAGCTCACGCTGTAGGTATCTCAGTTCGGTGTAGGTCGTTCGCTCCAAGCTGGGCTGTGTGCACGAACC
CCCCGTTCAGCCCGACCGCTGCGCCTTATCCGGTAACTATCGTCTTGAGTCCAACCCGGTAAGACACGAC
TTATCGCCACTGGCAGCAGCCACTGGTAACAGGATTAGCAGAGCGAGGTATGTAGGCGGTGCTACAGAGT
TCTTGAAGTGGTGGCCTAACTACGGCTACACTAGAAGAACAGTATTTGGTATCTGCGCTCTGCTGAAGCC
AGTTACCTTCGGAAAAAGAGTTGGTAGCTCTTGATCCGGCAAACAAACCACCGCTGGTAGCGGTGGTTTT
TTTGTTTGCAAGCAGCAGATTACGCGCAGAAAAAAAGGATCTCAAGAAGATCCTTTGATCTTTTCTACGG
GGTCTGACGCTCAGTGGAACGAAAACTCACGTTAAGGGATTTTGGTCATGAGATTATCAAAAAGGATCTT
CACCTAGATCCTTTTAAATTAAAAATGAAGTTTTAAATCAATCTAAAGTATATATGAGTAAACTTGGTCT
GACAGTTACCAATGCTTAATCAGTGAGGCACCTATCTCAGCGATCTGTCTATTTCGTTCATCCATAGTTG
CCTGACTCCCCGTCGTGTAGATAACTACGATACGGGAGGGCTTACCATCTGGCCCCAGTGCTGCAATGAT
ACCGCGAGACCCACGCTCACCGGCTCCAGATTTATCAGCAATAAACCAGCCAGCCGGAAGGGCCGAGCGC
AGAAGTGGTCCTGCAACTTTATCCGCCTCCATCCAGTCTATTAATTGTTGCCGGGAAGCTAGAGTAAGTA
GTTCGCCAGTTAATAGTTTGCGCAACGTTGTTGCCATTGCTACAGGCATCGTGGTGTCACGCTCGTCGTT
TGGTATGGCTTCATTCAGCTCCGGTTCCCAACGATCAAGGCGAGTTACATGATCCCCCATGTTGTGCAAA
AAAGCGGTTAGCTCCTTCGGTCCTCCGATCGTTGTCAGAAGTAAGTTGGCCGCAGTGTTATCACTCATGG
TTATGGCAGCACTGCATAATTCTCTTACTGTCATGCCATCCGTAAGATGCTTTTCTGTGACTGGTGAGTA
CTCAACCAAGTCATTCTGAGAATAGTGTATGCGGCGACCGAGTTGCTCTTGCCCGGCGTCAATACGGGAT
AATACCGCGCCACATAGCAGAACTTTAAAAGTGCTCATCATTGGAAAACGTTCTTCGGGGCGAAAACTCT
CAAGGATCTTACCGCTGTTGAGATCCAGTTCGATGTAACCCACTCGTGCACCCAACTGATCTTCAGCATC
TTTTACTTTCACCAGCGTTTCTGGGTGAGCAAAAACAGGAAGGCAAAATGCCGCAAAAAAGGGAATAAGG
GCGACACGGAAATGTTGAATACTCATACTCTTCCTTTTTCAATATTATTGAAGCATTTATCAGGGTTATT
GTCTCATGAGCGGATACATATTTGAATGTATTTAGAAAAATAAACAAATAGGGGTTCCGCGCACATTTCC
CCGAAAAGTGCCACCTGACGTCCCAATGATTGCACCATATGCGGTGTGAAATACCGCACAGATGCGTAAG
GAGAAAATACCGCATCAGATTGGCTATTGGCCATTGCATACGTTGTATCCATATCATAATATGTACATTT
ATATTGGCTCATGTCCAACATTACCGCCATGTTGACATTGATTATTGACTAGTTATTAATAGTAATCAAT
TACGGGGTCATTAGTTCATAGCCCATATATGGAGTTCCGCGTTACATAACTTACGGTAAATGGCCCGCCT
GGCTGACCGCCCAACGACCCCCGCCCATTGACGTCAATAATGACGTATGTTCCCATAGTAACGCCAATAG
GGACTTTCCATTGACGTCAATGGGTGGAGTATTTACGGTAAACTGCCCACTTGGCAGTACATCAAGTGTA
TCATATGCCAAGTACGCCCCCTATTGACGTCAATGACGGTAAATGGCCCGCCTGGCATTATGCCCAGTAC
ATGACCTTATGGGACTTTCCTACTTGGCAGTACATCTACGTATTAGTCATCGCTATTACCATGGTGATGC
GGTTTTGGCAGTACATCAATGGGCGTGGATAGCGGTTTGACTCACGGGGATTTCCAAGTCTCCACCCCAT
TGACGTCAATGGGAGTTTGTTTTGGCACCAAAATCAACGGGACTTTCCAAAATGTCGTAACAACTCCGCC
CCATTGACGCAAATGGGCGGTAGGCGTGTACGGTGGGAGGTCTATATAAGCAGAGCTCGTTTAGTGAACC
GTCAGATCGCCTGGAGACGCCATCCACGCTGTTTTGACCTCCATAGAAGACACCGGGACCGATCCAGCCT
CCATCGGCTCGCATCTCTCCTTCACGCGCCCGCCGCCCTACCTGAGGCCGCCATCCACGCCGGTTGAGTC
GCGTTCTGCCGCCTCCCGCCTGTGGTGCCTCCTGAACTGCGTCCGCCGTCTAGGTAAGTTTAAAGCTCAG
GTCGAGACCGGGCCTTTGTCCGGCGCTCCCTTGGAGCCTACCTAGACTCAGCCGGCTCTCCACGCTTTGC
CTGACCCTGCTTGCTCAACTCTAGTTAACGGTGGAGGGCAGTGTAGTCTGAGCAGTACTCGTTGCTGCCG
CGCGCGCCACCAGACATAATAGCTGACAGACTAACAGACTGTTCCTTTCCATGGGTCTTTTCTGCAGTCA
CCGTCGTCGACACGTGTGATCAGATATCGCGGCCGCTCTAGA
Features (pLannotate 1.2.2; 10 found; start..end, strand, type, name):
      1..3765    +  CDS            S: SPIKE_SARS2 - Experimental evidence at protein level: Swiss-Prot protein existence level 1. [Spike glycoprotein]: May down-regulate host tetherin (BST2) by lysosomal degradation, thereby counteracting its antiviral activity. From Severe acute respiratory syndrome coronavirus 2 (2019-nCoV) (SARS-CoV-2).
   3788..4012    +  polyA_signal   bGH poly(A) signal: bovine growth hormone polyadenylation signal
   4427..5015    -  rep_origin     ori: high-copy-number ColE1/pMB1/pBR322/pUC origin of replication
   5186..6046    -  CDS            AmpR: β-lactamase; bla; confers resistance to ampicillin, carbenicillin, and related antibiotics
   6047..6151    -  promoter       AmpR promoter: bla
   6191..6248    +  misc_feature   bom (fragment): basis of mobility region from pBR322
   6334..6713    +  enhancer       CMV enhancer: human cytomegalovirus immediate early enhancer
   6714..6917    +  promoter       CMV promoter: human cytomegalovirus (CMV) immediate early promoter
   7006..7233    +  LTR            5' LTR (truncated) (fragment): truncated 5' long terminal repeat (LTR) from human T-cell leukemia virus (HTLV) type 1
   7237..7347    +  intron         CMV intron (fragment): modified intron A from human cytomegalovirus
