[The description below was written by a language model from this plasmid's Addgene catalogue record and pLannotate feature annotations shown in this document.]
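Description:
pDMJ2-SARS-CoV-2-Spike (B.1-2b) is a 7.4 kb mammalian expression plasmid built on the pDMJ2 backbone that drives production of a variant SARS-CoV-2 spike glycoprotein for pseudotyping viral particles. In bacteria it is maintained through a high-copy ColE1/pUC-type origin and selected with ampicillin via the β-lactamase gene and its native promoter. A small fragment of the pBR322 basis-of-mobility region is also annotated. The record shows no mammalian selection marker or eukaryotic origin, which fits a plasmid meant for transient transfection.

The expression cassette begins with the human cytomegalovirus immediate-early enhancer and promoter, followed by a fragment of the HTLV-1 5' LTR and a fragment of modified CMV intron A. These leader elements are commonly combined downstream of a CMV promoter to improve transcript processing and translation, raising protein yield. The spike open reading frame (about 3.8 kb, made by gene synthesis) lies immediately downstream and is terminated by the bovine growth hormone polyadenylation signal. No epitope tag or reporter is annotated.

The insert carries the substitutions R346T, S494R and D614G. D614G defines the B.1 lineage background, while R346T and S494R fall within the receptor-binding domain. The associated study concerns computationally designed proteins that mimic antibody immune evasion in viral evolution, so this spike is presumably one of a designed panel. Co-expressed in producer cells with a packaging system and reporter genome supplied from other plasmids, it yields spike-pseudotyped particles. These are typically used to measure entry and sensitivity to neutralizing antibodies or sera.
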