Addgene plasmid #241039: pDMJ2-SARS-CoV-2-Spike (B.1-2b)
Purpose: Expresses SARS-CoV-2 spike (B.1-2b) protein for creating pseudotyped virus
Depositing lab: Jeremy Luban. Depositing organization: University of Massachusetts, Worcester. Publication: Computationally designed proteins mimic antibody immune evasion in viral evolution. Youssef N, Gurev S, Ghantous F, Brock KP, Jaimes JA, Thadani NN, Dauphin A, Sherman AC, Yurkovetskiy L, Soto D, Estanboulieh R, Kotzen B, Notin P, Kollasch AW, Cohen AA, Dross SE, Erasmus J, Fuller DH, Bjorkman PJ, Lemieux JE, Luban J, Seaman MS, Marks DS. Immunity. 2025 May 6:S1074-7613(25)00178-5. doi: 10.1016/j.immuni.2025.04.015. PubMed 40345199.
Backbone
  Vector backbone: pDMJ2
  Vector type: Mammalian Expression
Growth in bacteria
  Bacterial resistance: Ampicillin, 100 μg/mL
  Growth temperature: 37°C
  Growth strain: DH5alpha
  Copy number: High Copy
Gene/Insert
  Gene/Insert name: Spike (B.1-2b)
  Species: SARS-CoV-2
  Mutation: R346T,S494R,D614G
  Entrez Gene: S (a.k.a. GU280_gp02, spike glycoprotein)
  Cloning method: Gene Synthesis
Terms and licenses: Academic/Nonprofit Terms; Industry Terms: Not Available to Industry
How to cite: pDMJ2-SARS-CoV-2-Spike (B.1-2b) was a gift from Jeremy Luban (Addgene plasmid # 241039 ; http://n2t.net/addgene:241039 ; RRID:Addgene_241039)
